Addgene plasmid #178425: pcS-mCherry-C1C2
Purpose: Fluorescence reporter fused to EV membrane binding domain for EV imaging and tracking
Depositing lab: Masako Harada. Depositing organization: Michigan State University. Publication: Engineering Extracellular Vesicles to Target Pancreatic Tissue In Vivo. Komuro H, Kawai-Harada Y, Aminova S, Pascual N, Malik A, Contag CH, Harada M. Nanotheranostics. 2021 Apr 15;5(4):378-390. doi: 10.7150/ntno.54879. eCollection 2021. PubMed 33912378.
Backbone
  Vector backbone: pcS
  Vector type: Mammalian Expression
Growth in bacteria
  Bacterial resistance: Ampicillin, 100 μg/mL
  Growth temperature: 37°C
  Growth strain: DH5alpha
  Copy number: High Copy
Gene/Insert
  Gene/Insert name: mCherry
  Cloning method: Unknown
  Sequencing primers: 5′ gcatggacgagctgtacaagAAATGTGTCGAGCCACTGGGCATGG; 3′ TGATGGTGATGATGACCGGTacagcccagcagctccaggcgc
Resource information
  A portion of this plasmid was derived from a plasmid made by: Michel Sadelain (Addgene plasmid # 27546)
Terms and licenses: Academic/Nonprofit Terms; Industry Terms: Not Available to Industry
How to cite: pcS-mCherry-C1C2 was a gift from Masako Harada (Addgene plasmid # 178425 ; http://n2t.net/addgene:178425 ; RRID:Addgene_178425)
