[The description below was written by a language model from this plasmid's Addgene catalogue record and pLannotate feature annotations shown in this document.]
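Description:
pcS-mCherry-C1C2 is a compact (about 4.8 kb) mammalian expression plasmid built on the pcS backbone and designed to label extracellular vesicles (EVs) with a red fluorescent protein. It is propagated in E. coli from a high-copy ColE1/pUC-type origin and selected with ampicillin through the β-lactamase (AmpR) gene and its native promoter. No mammalian selection marker is annotated, so the plasmid appears suited to transient transfection of EV-producing cells.

Expression is driven by the human cytomegalovirus immediate-early enhancer and promoter and terminated by the bovine growth hormone polyadenylation signal. A T7 promoter and short residual fragments annotated as an HIV-1 5' LTR and an attB1 site lie between the promoter and the coding region; these look like cloning remnants rather than functional viral or Gateway elements. The open reading frame begins with a short N-terminal fragment of human MFGE8 (lactadherin), whose position is consistent with a secretion signal, although the record does not label it as such. This is followed by a partial match to the HA epitope tag, the full mCherry coding sequence, and then a roughly 960 bp MFGE8 fragment corresponding to the C1C2 domains named in the construct. The C1C2 region of lactadherin binds phosphatidylserine exposed on vesicle membranes, so the fusion anchors mCherry to the EV surface.

According to the record, the construct serves as a fluorescent reporter for imaging and tracking EVs, in work on engineering vesicles to target pancreatic tissue in vivo. A portion of the plasmid was derived from an earlier deposited plasmid, and the cloning method is not stated.
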