Features (pLannotate 1.2.2; 14 found; start..end, strand, type, name):
     47..907     -  CDS            AmpR: β-lactamase; bla; confers resistance to ampicillin, carbenicillin, and related antibiotics
    908..1012    -  promoter       AmpR promoter: bla
   1071..1123    -  misc_feature   bom (fragment): basis of mobility region from pBR322
   1278..1657    +  enhancer       CMV enhancer: human cytomegalovirus immediate early enhancer
   1658..1861    +  promoter       CMV promoter: human cytomegalovirus (CMV) immediate early promoter
   1857..1890    +  LTR            5' LTR (truncated) (fragment): truncated 5' long terminal repeat (LTR) from HIV-1
   1906..1924    +  promoter       T7 promoter: promoter for bacteriophage T7 RNA polymerase
   1945..1961    +  protein_bind   attB1 (fragment): mutant version of attB; recombination site for the Gateway® BP reaction BP Clonase™
   1965..2033    +  CDS            MFGE8 (fragment): MFGM_HUMAN - Experimental evidence at protein level: Swiss-Prot protein existence level 1. [Medin]: Main constituent of aortic medial amyloid. From Homo sapiens (Human).
   2032..2056    +  CDS            3xHA (fragment): three tandem HA epitope tags
   2061..2768    +  CDS            mCherry: mCherry is a basic (constitutively fluorescent) red fluorescent protein published in 2004, derived from Discosoma sp.. It is reported to be a very rapidly-maturing monomer with low acid sensitivity.
   2811..3770    +  CDS            MFGE8 (fragment): MFGM_HUMAN - Experimental evidence at protein level: Swiss-Prot protein existence level 1. [Medin]: Main constituent of aortic medial amyloid. From Homo sapiens (Human).
   3823..4047    +  polyA_signal   bGH poly(A) signal: bovine growth hormone polyadenylation signal
   4128..4716    -  rep_origin     ori: high-copy-number ColE1/pMB1/pBR322/pUC origin of replication
>Addgene plasmid #178425 | pcS-mCherry-C1C2 | addgene full sequence | sequence record 366154 | Addgene NGS Result
GTTTTAAATCAATCTAAAGTATATATGAGTAAACTTGGTCTGACAGTTACCAATGCTTAATCAGTGAGGC
ACCTATCTCAGCGATCTGTCTATTTCGTTCATCCATAGTTGCCTGACTCCCCGTCGTGTAGATAACTACG
ATACGGGAGGGCTTACCATCTGGCCCCAGTGCTGCAATGATACCGCGAGACCCACGCTCACCGGCTCCAG
ATTTATCAGCAATAAACCAGCCAGCCGGAAGGGCCGAGCGCAGAAGTGGTCCTGCAACTTTATCCGCCTC
CATCCAGTCTATTAATTGTTGCCGGGAAGCTAGAGTAAGTAGTTCGCCAGTTAATAGTTTGCGCAACGTT
GTTGCCATTGCTACAGGCATCGTGGTGTCACGCTCGTCGTTTGGTATGGCTTCATTCAGCTCCGGTTCCC
AACGATCAAGGCGAGTTACATGATCCCCCATGTTGTGCAAAAAAGCGGTTAGCTCCTTCGGTCCTCCGAT
CGTTGTCAGAAGTAAGTTGGCCGCAGTGTTATCACTCATGGTTATGGCAGCACTGCATAATTCTCTTACT
GTCATGCCATCCGTAAGATGCTTTTCTGTGACTGGTGAGTACTCAACCAAGTCATTCTGAGAATAGTGTA
TGCGGCGACCGAGTTGCTCTTGCCCGGCGTCAATACGGGATAATACCGCGCCACATAGCAGAACTTTAAA
AGTGCTCATCATTGGAAAACGTTCTTCGGGGCGAAAACTCTCAAGGATCTTACCGCTGTTGAGATCCAGT
TCGATGTAACCCACTCGTGCACCCAACTGATCTTCAGCATCTTTTACTTTCACCAGCGTTTCTGGGTGAG
CAAAAACAGGAAGGCAAAATGCCGCAAAAAAGGGAATAAGGGCGACACGGAAATGTTGAATACTCATACT
CTTCCTTTTTCAATATTATTGAAGCATTTATCAGGGTTATTGTCTCATGAGCGGATACATATTTGAATGT
ATTTAGAAAAATAAACAAATAGGGGTTCCGCGCACATTTCCCCGAAAAGTGCCACCTGACGTCGACGGAT
CGGGAGATCTCCCGATCCCCTATGGTGCACTCTCAGTACAATCTGCTCTGATGCCGCATAGTTAAGCCAG
TATCTGCTCCCTGCTTGTGTGTTGGAGGTCGCTGAGTAGTGCGCGAGCAAAATTTAAGCTACAACAAGGC
AAGGCTTGACCGACAATTGCATGAAGAATCTGCTTAGGGTTAGGCGTTTTGCGCTGCTTCGCGATGTACG
GGCCAGATATACGCGTTGACATTGATTATTGACTAGTTATTAATAGTAATCAATTACGGGGTCATTAGTT
CATAGCCCATATATGGAGTTCCGCGTTACATAACTTACGGTAAATGGCCCGCCTGGCTGACCGCCCAACG
ACCCCCGCCCATTGACGTCAATAATGACGTATGTTCCCATAGTAACGCCAATAGGGACTTTCCATTGACG
TCAATGGGTGGAGTATTTACGGTAAACTGCCCACTTGGCAGTACATCAAGTGTATCATATGCCAAGTACG
CCCCCTATTGACGTCAATGACGGTAAATGGCCCGCCTGGCATTATGCCCAGTACATGACCTTATGGGACT
TTCCTACTTGGCAGTACATCTACGTATTAGTCATCGCTATTACCATGGTGATGCGGTTTTGGCAGTACAT
CAATGGGCGTGGATAGCGGTTTGACTCACGGGGATTTCCAAGTCTCCACCCCATTGACGTCAATGGGAGT
TTGTTTTGGCACCAAAATCAACGGGACTTTCCAAAATGTCGTAACAACTCCGCCCCATTGACGCAAATGG
GCGGTAGGCGTGTACGGTGGGAGGTCTATATAAGCAGAGCTCTCTGGCTAACTAGAGAACCCACTGCTTA
CTGGCTTATCGAAATTAATACGACTCACTATAGGGAGACCCAAGCTGGCTAGCGTGTACAAAAAAGCAGG
CACCATGCCGCGCCCCCGCCTGCTGGCCGCGCTGTGCGGCGCGCTGCTCTGCGCCCCCAGCCTCCTCGTC
GCCTATCCATATGATGTTCCAGATTATGCTATGGTGAGCAAGGGCGAGGAGGATAACATGGCCATCATCA
AGGAGTTCATGCGCTTCAAGGTGCACATGGAGGGCTCCGTGAACGGCCACGAGTTCGAGATCGAGGGCGA
GGGCGAGGGCCGCCCCTACGAGGGCACCCAGACCGCCAAGCTGAAGGTGACCAAGGGTGGCCCCCTGCCC
TTCGCCTGGGACATCCTGTCCCCTCAGTTCATGTACGGCTCCAAGGCCTACGTGAAGCACCCCGCCGACA
TCCCCGACTACTTGAAGCTGTCCTTCCCCGAGGGCTTCAAGTGGGAGCGCGTGATGAACTTCGAGGACGG
CGGCGTGGTGACCGTGACCCAGGACTCCTCCCTGCAGGACGGCGAGTTCATCTACAAGGTGAAGCTGCGC
GGCACCAACTTCCCCTCCGACGGCCCCGTAATGCAGAAGAAGACCATGGGCTGGGAGGCCTCCTCCGAGC
GGATGTACCCCGAGGACGGCGCCCTGAAGGGCGAGATCAAGCAGAGGCTGAAGCTGAAGGACGGCGGCCA
CTACGACGCTGAGGTCAAGACCACCTACAAGGCCAAGAAGCCCGTGCAGCTGCCCGGCGCCTACAACGTC
AACATCAAGTTGGACATCACCTCCCACAACGAGGACTACACCATCGTGGAACAGTACGAACGCGCCGAGG
GCCGCCACTCCACCGGCGGCATGGACGAGCTGTACAAGGGTGGAGGCGGTTCAGGCGGAGGTGGCTCTGG
CGGTGGCGGATCGGAATGTGTCGAGCCACTGGGCATGGAGAATGGGAACATTGCCAACTCACAGATCGCC
GCCTCATCTGTGCGTGTGACCTTCTTGGGTTTGCAGCATTGGGTCCCGGAGCTGGCCCGCCTGAACCGCG
CAGGCATGGTCAATGCCTGGACACCCAGCAGCAATGACGATAACCCCTGGATCCAGGTGAACCTGCTGCG
GAGGATGTGGGTAACAGGTGTGGTGACGCAGGGTGCCAGCCGCTTGGCCAGTCATGAGTACCTGAAGGCC
TTCAAGGTGGCCTACAGCCTTAATGGACACGAATTCGATTTCATCCATGATGTTAATAAAAAACACAAGG
AGTTTGTGGGTAACTGGAACAAAAACGCGGTGCATGTCAACCTGTTTGAGACCCCTGTGGAGGCTCAGTA
CGTGAGATTGTACCCCACGAGCTGCCACACGGCCTGCACTCTGCGCTTTGAGCTACTGGGCTGTGAGCTG
AACGGATGCGCCAATCCCCTGGGCCTGAAGAATAACAGCATCCCTGACAAGCAGATCACGGCCTCCAGCA
GCTACAAGACCTGGGGCTTGCATCTCTTCAGCTGGAACCCCTCCTATGCACGGCTGGACAAGCAGGGCAA
CTTCAACGCCTGGGTTGCGGGGAGCTACGGTAACGATCAGTGGCTGCAGGTGGACCTGGGCTCCTCGAAG
GAGGTGACAGGCATCATCACCCAGGGGGCCCGTAACTTTGGCTCTGTCCAGTTTGTGGCATCCTACAAGG
TTGCCTACAGTAATGACAGTGCGAACTGGACTGAGTACCAGGACCCCAGGACTGGCAGCAGTAAGATCTT
CCCTGGCAACTGGGACAACCACTCCCACAAGAAGAACTTGTTTGAGACGCCCATCCTGGCTCGCTATGTG
CGCATCCTGCCTGTAGCCTGGCACAACCGCATCGCCCTGCGCCTGGAGCTGCTGGGCTGTACCGGTCATC
ATCACCATCACCATTGAGTTTAAACCCGCTGATCAGCCTCGACTGTGCCTTCTAGTTGCCAGCCATCTGT
TGTTTGCCCCTCCCCCGTGCCTTCCTTGACCCTGGAAGGTGCCACTCCCACTGTCCTTTCCTAATAAAAT
GAGGAAATTGCATCGCATTGTCTGAGTAGGTGTCATTCTATTCTGGGGGGTGGGGTGGGGCAGGACAGCA
AGGGGGAGGATTGGGAAGACAATAGCAGGCATGCTGGGGATGCGGTGGGCTCTATGGGGGGATAACGCAG
GAAAGAACATGTGAGCAAAAGGCCAGCAAAAGGCCAGGAACCGTAAAAAGGCCGCGTTGCTGGCGTTTTT
CCATAGGCTCCGCCCCCCTGACGAGCATCACAAAAATCGACGCTCAAGTCAGAGGTGGCGAAACCCGACA
GGACTATAAAGATACCAGGCGTTTCCCCCTGGAAGCTCCCTCGTGCGCTCTCCTGTTCCGACCCTGCCGC
TTACCGGATACCTGTCCGCCTTTCTCCCTTCGGGAAGCGTGGCGCTTTCTCATAGCTCACGCTGTAGGTA
TCTCAGTTCGGTGTAGGTCGTTCGCTCCAAGCTGGGCTGTGTGCACGAACCCCCCGTTCAGCCCGACCGC
TGCGCCTTATCCGGTAACTATCGTCTTGAGTCCAACCCGGTAAGACACGACTTATCGCCACTGGCAGCAG
CCACTGGTAACAGGATTAGCAGAGCGAGGTATGTAGGCGGTGCTACAGAGTTCTTGAAGTGGTGGCCTAA
CTACGGCTACACTAGAAGAACAGTATTTGGTATCTGCGCTCTGCTGAAGCCAGTTACCTTCGGAAAAAGA
GTTGGTAGCTCTTGATCCGGCAAACAAACCACCGCTGGTAGCGGTGGTTTTTTTGTTTGCAAGCAGCAGA
TTACGCGCAGAAAAAAAGGATCTCAAGAAGATCCTTTGATCTTTTCTACGGGGTCTGACGCTCAGTGGAA
CGAAAACTCACGTTAAGGGATTTTGGTCATGAGATTATCAAAAAGGATCTTCACCTAGATCCTTTTAAAT
TAAAAATGAA
